Addgene plasmid #91230: pACYCDuet_F31YL54IDHFR_R166QTS
Purpose: bacterial co-expression of folA (DHFR) and thyA(TS) with a barcode within the noncoding region between the genes
Depositing lab: Kimberly Reynolds. Depositing organization: University of Texas Southwestern Medical Center. Publication: A Two-Enzyme Adaptive Unit within Bacterial Folate Metabolism. Schober AF, Mathis AD, Ingle C, Park JO, Chen L, Rabinowitz JD, Junier I, Rivoire O, Reynolds KA. Cell Rep. 2019 Jun 11;27(11):3359-3370.e7. doi: 10.1016/j.celrep.2019.05.030. PubMed 31189117.
Backbone
  Vector backbone: pACYCDuet-1
  Backbone manufacturer: Novagen
  Vector type: Bacterial Expression
Growth in bacteria
  Bacterial resistance: Chloramphenicol, 25 μg/mL
  Growth temperature: 37°C
  Growth strain: DH5alpha
  Copy number: Unknown
Gene/Insert 1
  Gene/Insert name: folA (alt name: DHFR)
  Species: E. coli
  Mutation: F31YL54I
  Promoter: T7
  Tag / fusion protein: 6xHis (N terminal on backbone)
  Cloning method: Restriction Enzyme; 5′ cloning site BamHI (unknown if destroyed); 3′ cloning site SalI (unknown if destroyed)
  Sequencing primers: 5′ unknown
Gene/Insert 2
  Gene/Insert name: thyA (alt name: TS)
  Species: E.coli
  Mutation: R166Q
  Promoter: T7
  Cloning method: Restriction Enzyme; 5′ cloning site NotI (unknown if destroyed); 3′ cloning site XhoI (unknown if destroyed)
  Sequencing primers: 5′ unknown
Terms and licenses: Academic/Nonprofit Terms; Industry Terms: Not Available to Industry
How to cite: pACYCDuet_F31YL54IDHFR_R166QTS was a gift from Kimberly Reynolds (Addgene plasmid # 91230 ; http://n2t.net/addgene:91230 ; RRID:Addgene_91230)
