[The description below was written by a language model from this plasmid's Addgene catalogue record and pLannotate feature annotations shown in this document.]
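Description:
pACYCDuet_F31YL54IDHFR_R166QTS is a bacterial co-expression plasmid built on the pACYCDuet-1 backbone, carrying mutant versions of two consecutive enzymes of E. coli folate metabolism. It replicates from the medium-copy p15A origin, which is compatible with ColE1-type plasmids in the same cell, and is selected with chloramphenicol through the cat gene and its native promoter. The backbone also supplies lacI under its own promoter. The short IS1, RSF ori, TcR and SET1 fragments in the annotation appear to be partial sequence matches within backbone DNA rather than functional elements.

The payload occupies the two Duet expression sites. In the first, a T7 promoter with an adjacent lac operator and a T7 gene 10 ribosome binding site drives folA (dihydrofolate reductase, DHFR) carrying the F31Y and L54I substitutions. The record lists an N-terminal 6xHis tag from the backbone, although the feature table does not annotate it separately. In the second, another T7 promoter/lac operator pair drives thyA (thymidylate synthase, TS) carrying R166Q. A fragment of the S-Tag coding region and a single T7 terminator lie downstream of thyA. Both cassettes depend on T7 RNA polymerase and are repressed by LacI until relieved by IPTG or lactose.

According to the record, a barcode sits in the noncoding region between the two genes, though it is not annotated as a feature. A barcode of this kind would allow this particular DHFR/TS allele combination to be identified by sequencing. The associated work concerns DHFR and TS as a coupled adaptive unit in bacterial folate metabolism, so the plasmid serves to express a defined pair of variants of the two enzymes together.
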