Features (pLannotate 1.2.2; 20 found; start..end, strand, type, name):
     12..53      +  CDS            S-Tag (fragment): affinity and epitope tag derived from pancreatic ribonuclease A
     83..100     +  CDS            SET1 (fragment): solubility-enhancement tag derived from T7 phage gene 10B
    108..155     +  terminator     T7 terminator: transcription terminator for bacteriophage T7 RNA polymerase
    379..1035    -  CDS            cat: CAT_ECOLX - Experimental evidence at protein level: Swiss-Prot protein existence level 1. This enzyme is an effector of chloramphenicol resistance in bacteria. From Escherichia coli. This protein is used as a marker in many commonly used cloning vectors, such as pACYC184.
   1036..1138    -  promoter       cat promoter: promoter of the E. coli cat gene encoding chloramphenicol acetyltransferase
   1259..1402    +  mobile_element IS1 (fragment): prokaryotic transposable element IS1
   1521..1576    -  rep_origin     RSF ori (fragment): Plasmids containing the RSF 1030 origin of replication can be propagated in E. coli cells that contain additional plasmids with compatible origins.
   1664..2209    -  rep_origin     p15A ori: Plasmids containing the medium-copy-number p15A origin of replication can be propagated in E. coli cells that contain a second plasmid with the ColE1 origin.
   2321..2385    -  CDS            TcR (fragment): tetracycline efflux protein; tet; confers resistance to tetracycline
   2400..2421    -  protein_bind   CAP binding site: CAP binding activates transcription in the presence of cAMP. E. coli catabolite activator protein
   2434..3516    -  CDS            lacI: lac repressor; lacI; The lac repressor binds to the lac operator to inhibit transcription in E. coli. This inhibition can be relieved by adding lactose or isopropyl-β-D-thiogalactopyranoside (IPTG).
   3517..3594    -  promoter       lacI promoter: lacI
   3602..3637    -  CDS            TcR (fragment): tetracycline efflux protein; tet; confers resistance to tetracycline
   3640..3658    +  promoter       T7 promoter: promoter for bacteriophage T7 RNA polymerase
   3659..3683    +  protein_bind   lac operator: The lac repressor binds to the lac operator to inhibit transcription in E. coli. This inhibition can be relieved by adding lactose or isopropyl-β-D-thiogalactopyranoside (IPTG). lac repressor encoded by lacI
   3698..3720    +  RBS            RBS: efficient ribosome binding site from bacteriophage T7 gene 10 (Olins and Rangwala, 1989)
   3769..4248    +  CDS            ecDHFR: E. coli dihydrofolate reductase; folA
   4333..4351    +  promoter       T7 promoter: promoter for bacteriophage T7 RNA polymerase
   4352..4376    +  protein_bind   lac operator: The lac repressor binds to the lac operator to inhibit transcription in E. coli. This inhibition can be relieved by adding lactose or isopropyl-β-D-thiogalactopyranoside (IPTG). lac repressor encoded by lacI
   4431..5222    +  CDS            thyA: TYSY_ECO57 - Experimental evidence at protein level: Swiss-Prot protein existence level 1. Catalyzes the reductive methylation of 2'-deoxyuridine-5'- monophosphate (dUMP) to 2'-deoxythymidine-5'-monophosphate (dTMP) while utilizing 5,10-methylenetetrahydrofolate (mTHF) as the methyl donor and reductant in the reaction, yielding dihydrofolate (DHF) as a by- product. This enzymatic reaction provides an intracellular de novo source of dTMP, an essential precursor for DNA biosynthesis. From Escherichia coli O157:H7.
>Addgene plasmid #91230 | pACYCDuet_F31YL54IDHFR_R166QTS | addgene full sequence | sequence record 178389 | Addgene NGS Result
TCGAGTCTGGTAAAGAAACCGCTGCTGCGAAATTTGAACGCCAGCACATGGACTCGTCTACTAGCGCAGC
TTAATTAACCTAGGCTGCTGCCACCGCTGAGCAATAACTAGCATAACCCCTTGGGGCCTCTAAACGGGTC
TTGAGGGGTTTTTTGCTGAAACCTCAGGCATTTGAGAAGCACACGGTCACACTGCTTCCGGTAGTCAATA
AACCGGTAAACCAGCAATAGACATAAGCGGCTATTTAACGACCCTGCCCTGAACCGACGACCGGGTCGAA
TTTGCTTTCGAATTTCTGCCATTCATCCGCTTATTATCACTTATTCAGGCGTAGCAACCAGGCGTTTAAG
GGCACCAATAACTGCCTTAAAAAAATTACGCCCCGCCCTGCCACTCATCGCAGTACTGTTGTAATTCATT
AAGCATTCTGCCGACATGGAAGCCATCACAAACGGCATGATGAACCTGAATCGCCAGCGGCATCAGCACC
TTGTCGCCTTGCGTATAATATTTGCCCATAGTGAAAACGGGGGCGAAGAAGTTGTCCATATTGGCCACGT
TTAAATCAAAACTGGTGAAACTCACCCAGGGATTGGCTGAGACGAAAAACATATTCTCAATAAACCCTTT
AGGGAAATAGGCCAGGTTTTCACCGTAACACGCCACATCTTGCGAATATATGTGTAGAAACTGCCGGAAA
TCGTCGTGGTATTCACTCCAGAGCGATGAAAACGTTTCAGTTTGCTCATGGAAAACGGTGTAACAAGGGT
GAACACTATCCCATATCACCAGCTCACCGTCTTTCATTGCCATACGGAACTCCGGATGAGCATTCATCAG
GCGGGCAAGAATGTGAATAAAGGCCGGATAAAACTTGTGCTTATTTTTCTTTACGGTCTTTAAAAAGGCC
GTAATATCCAGCTGAACGGTCTGGTTATAGGTACATTGAGCAACTGACTGAAATGCCTCAAAATGTTCTT
TACGATGCCATTGGGATATATCAACGGTGGTATATCCAGTGATTTTTTTCTCCATTTTAGCTTCCTTAGC
TCCTGAAAATCTCGATAACTCAAAAAATACGCCCGGTAGTGATCTTATTTCATTATGGTGAAAGTTGGAA
CCTCTTACGTGCCGATCAACGTCTCATTTTCGCCAAAAGTTGGCCCAGGGCTTCCCGGTATCAACAGGGA
CACCAGGATTTATTTATTCTGCGAAGTGATCTTCCGTCACAGGTATTTATTCGGCGCAAAGTGCGTCGGG
TGATGCTGCCAACTTACTGATTTAGTGTATGATGGTGTTTTTGAGGTGCTCCAGTGGCTTCTGTTTCTAT
CAGCTGTCCCTCCTGTTCAGCTACTGACGGGGTGGTGCGTAACGGCAAAAGCACCGCCGGACATCAGCGC
TAGCGGAGTGTATACTGGCTTACTATGTTGGCACTGATGAGGGTGTCAGTGAAGTGCTTCATGTGGCAGG
AGAAAAAAGGCTGCACCGGTGCGTCAGCAGAATATGTGATACAGGATATATTCCGCTTCCTCGCTCACTG
ACTCGCTACGCTCGGTCGTTCGACTGCGGCGAGCGGAAATGGCTTACGAACGGGGCGGAGATTTCCTGGA
AGATGCCAGGAAGATACTTAACAGGGAAGTGAGAGGGCCGCGGCAAAGCCGTTTTTCCATAGGCTCCGCC
CCCCTGACAAGCATCACGAAATCTGACGCTCAAATCAGTGGTGGCGAAACCCGACAGGACTATAAAGATA
CCAGGCGTTTCCCCCTGGCGGCTCCCTCGTGCGCTCTCCTGTTCCTGCCTTTCGGTTTACCGGTGTCATT
CCGCTGTTATGGCCGCGTTTGTCTCATTCCACGCCTGACACTCAGTTCCGGGTAGGCAGTTCGCTCCAAG
CTGGACTGTATGCACGAACCCCCCGTTCAGTCCGACCGCTGCGCCTTATCCGGTAACTATCGTCTTGAGT
CCAACCCGGAAAGACATGCAAAAGCACCACTGGCAGCAGCCACTGGTAATTGATTTAGAGGAGTTAGTCT
TGAAGTCATGCGCCGGTTAAGGCTAAACTGAAAGGACAAGTTTTGGTGACTGCGCTCCTCCAAGCCAGTT
ACCTCGGTTCAAAGAGTTGGTAGCTCAGAGAACCTTCGAAAAACCGCCCTGCAAGGCGGTTTTTTCGTTT
TCAGAGCAAGAGATTACGCGCAGACCAAAACGATCTCAAGAAGATCATCTTATTAATCAGATAAAATATT
TCTAGATTTCAGTGCAATTTATCTCTTCAAATGTAGCACCTGAAGTCAGCCCCATACGATATAAGTTGTA
ATTCTCATGTTAGTCATGCCCCGCGCCCACCGGAAGGAGCTGACTGGGTTGAAGGCTCTCAAGGGCATCG
GTCGAGATCCCGGTGCCTAATGAGTGAGCTAACTTACATTAATTGCGTTGCGCTCACTGCCCGCTTTCCA
GTCGGGAAACCTGTCGTGCCAGCTGCATTAATGAATCGGCCAACGCGCGGGGAGAGGCGGTTTGCGTATT
GGGCGCCAGGGTGGTTTTTCTTTTCACCAGTGAGACGGGCAACAGCTGATTGCCCTTCACCGCCTGGCCC
TGAGAGAGTTGCAGCAAGCGGTCCACGCTGGTTTGCCCCAGCAGGCGAAAATCCTGTTTGATGGTGGTTA
ACGGCGGGATATAACATGAGCTGTCTTCGGTATCGTCGTATCCCACTACCGAGATGTCCGCACCAACGCG
CAGCCCGGACTCGGTAATGGCGCGCATTGCGCCCAGCGCCATCTGATCGTTGGCAACCAGCATCGCAGTG
GGAACGATGCCCTCATTCAGCATTTGCATGGTTTGTTGAAAACCGGACATGGCACTCCAGTCGCCTTCCC
GTTCCGCTATCGGCTGAATTTGATTGCGAGTGAGATATTTATGCCAGCCAGCCAGACGCAGACGCGCCGA
GACAGAACTTAATGGGCCCGCTAACAGCGCGATTTGCTGGTGACCCAATGCGACCAGATGCTCCACGCCC
AGTCGCGTACCGTCTTCATGGGAGAAAATAATACTGTTGATGGGTGTCTGGTCAGAGACATCAAGAAATA
ACGCCGGAACATTAGTGCAGGCAGCTTCCACAGCAATGGCATCCTGGTCATCCAGCGGATAGTTAATGAT
CAGCCCACTGACGCGTTGCGCGAGAAGATTGTGCACCGCCGCTTTACAGGCTTCGACGCCGCTTCGTTCT
ACCATCGACACCACCACGCTGGCACCCAGTTGATCGGCGCGAGATTTAATCGCCGCGACAATTTGCGACG
GCGCGTGCAGGGCCAGACTGGAGGTGGCAACGCCAATCAGCAACGACTGTTTGCCCGCCAGTTGTTGTGC
CACGCGGTTGGGAATGTAATTCAGCTCCGCCATCGCCGCTTCCACTTTTTCCCGCGTTTTCGCAGAAACG
TGGCTGGCCTGGTTCACCACGCGGGAAACGGTCTGATAAGAGACACCGGCATACTCTGCGACATCGTATA
ACGTTACTGGTTTCACATTCACCACCCTGAATTGACTCTCTTCCGGGCGCTATCATGCCATACCGCGAAA
GGTTTTGCGCCATTCGATGGTGTCCGGGATCTCGACGCTCTCCCTTATGCGACTCCTGCATTAGGAAATT
AATACGACTCACTATAGGGGAATTGTGAGCGGATAACAATTCCCCTGTAGAAATAATTTTGTTTAACTTT
AATAAGGAGATATACCATGGGCAGCAGCCATCACCATCATCACCACAGCCAGGATCCGATGATCAGTCTG
ATTGCGGCGTTAGCGGTAGATCGCGTTATCGGCATGGAAAACGCCATGCCGTGGAACCTGCCTGCCGATC
TCGCCTGGTATAAACGCAACACCTTAAATAAACCCGTGATTATGGGCCGCCATACCTGGGAATCAATCGG
TCGTCCGATTCCAGGACGCAAAAATATTATCCTCAGCAGTCAACCGGGTACGGACGATCGCGTAACGTGG
GTGAAGTCGGTGGATGAAGCCATCGCGGCGTGTGGTGACGTACCAGAAATCATGGTGATTGGCGGCGGTC
GCGTTTATGAACAGTTCTTGCCAAAAGCGCAAAAACTGTATCTGACGCATATCGACGCAGAAGTGGAAGG
CGACACCCATTTCCCGGATTACGAGCCGGATGACTGGGAATCGGTATTCAGCGAATTCCACGATGCTGAT
GCGCAGAACTCTCACAGCTATTGCTTTGAGATTCTGGAGCGGCGGTAACCTCGGTCGACAAGCTTGCGGC
CGCGACAGATGCTTAAGTCGAACAGAAAGTAATCGTATTGTACACGGCCGCATAATCGAAATTAATACGA
CTCACTATAGGGGAATTGTGAGCGGATAACAATTCCCCATCTTAGTATATTAGTTAAGTATAAGAAGGAG
ATATACATATGGCAGATCTCATGAAACAGTACCTGGAGCTGATGCAAAAAGTTCTGGATGAGGGTACCCA
GAAAAACGACCGCACGGGTACCGGAACGCTGAGCATTTTTGGCCATCAGATGCGTTTTAACCTGCAGGAC
GGATTCCCGCTGGTTACGACCAAACGCTGCCACCTGCGTAGCATTATTCATGAGCTGCTGTGGTTTCTGC
AAGGTGACACTAACATCGCGTATCTGCACGAAAACAATGTGACGATCTGGGATGAATGGGCCGATGAAAA
CGGCGATCTGGGCCCAGTGTATGGTAAACAGTGGCGCGCCTGGCCAACGCCAGATGGCCGCCACATCGAT
CAGATCACGACCGTGCTGAATCAACTGAAAAACGACCCGGACAGCCGCCGCATTATTGTTTCCGCGTGGA
ATGTGGGTGAACTGGATAAAATGGCGCTGGCGCCGTGCCATGCATTCTTCCAGTTTTACGTTGCGGACGG
TAAGCTGAGCTGTCAACTTTATCAGCAGAGCTGCGATGTTTTCCTCGGCCTGCCGTTCAATATCGCCAGC
TACGCGTTACTGGTGCATATGATGGCGCAGCAGTGCGACCTGGAGGTGGGTGATTTTGTCTGGACCGGCG
GTGATACCCACCTGTACAGCAACCATATGGACCAAACGCATCTGCAATTGAGCCGTGAGCCGCGTCCGCT
GCCGAAACTGATTATTAAGCGCAAACCCGAGAGCATCTTTGACTATCGTTTCGAAGACTTCGAGATTGAA
GGCTACGATCCGCACCCGGGTATCAAAGCGCCGGTGGCTATCTAAC
